>Addgene plasmid #91657 | pPN206 | addgene full sequence | sequence record 180465 | Addgene NGS Result
GAGGGCCTATTTCCCATGATTCCTTCATATTTGCATATACGATACAAGGCTGTTAGAGAGATAATTGGAA
TTAATTTGACTGTAAACACAAAGATATTAGTACAAAATACGTGACGTAGAAAGTAATAATTTCTTGGGTA
GTTTGCAGTTTTAAAATTATGTTTTAAAATGGACTATCATATGCTTACCGTAACTTGAAAGTATTTCGAT
TTCTTGGCTTTATATATCTTGTGGAAAGGACGAAACACCGATGGGTGAGGTGCGACCATCGTTTTAGAGC
TAGAAATAGCAAGTTAAAATAAGGCTAGTCCGTTATCAACTTGAAAAAGTGGCACCGAGTCGGTGCTTTT
TTAAGCTTGGCGTAATCATGGTCATAGCTGTTTCCTGTGTGAAATTGTTATCCGCTCACAATTCCACACA
ACATACGAGCCGGAAGCATAAAGTGTAAAGCCTGGGGTGCCTAATGAGTGAGCTAACTCACATTAATTGC
GTTGCGCTCACTGCCCGCTTTCCAGTCGGGAAACCTGTCGTGCCAGCTGCATTAATGAATCGGCCAACGC
GCGGGGAGAGGCGGTTTGCGTATTGGGCGCTCTTCCGCTTCCTCGCTCACTGACTCGCTGCGCTCGGTCG
TTCGGCTGCGGCGAGCGGTATCAGCTCACTCAAAGGCGGTAATACGGTTATCCACAGAATCAGGGGATAA
CGCAGGAAAGAACATGTGAGCAAAAGGCCAGCAAAAGGCCAGGAACCGTAAAAAGGCCGCGTTGCTGGCG
TTTTTCCATAGGCTCCGCCCCCCTGACGAGCATCACAAAAATCGACGCTCAAGTCAGAGGTGGCGAAACC
CGACAGGACTATAAAGATACCAGGCGTTTCCCCCTGGAAGCTCCCTCGTGCGCTCTCCTGTTCCGACCCT
GCCGCTTACCGGATACCTGTCCGCCTTTCTCCCTTCGGGAAGCGTGGCGCTTTCTCATAGCTCACGCTGT
AGGTATCTCAGTTCGGTGTAGGTCGTTCGCTCCAAGCTGGGCTGTGTGCACGAACCCCCCGTTCAGCCCG
ACCGCTGCGCCTTATCCGGTAACTATCGTCTTGAGTCCAACCCGGTAAGACACGACTTATCGCCACTGGC
AGCAGCCACTGGTAACAGGATTAGCAGAGCGAGGTATGTAGGCGGTGCTACAGAGTTCTTGAAGTGGTGG
CCTAACTACGGCTACACTAGAAGAACAGTATTTGGTATCTGCGCTCTGCTGAAGCCAGTTACCTTCGGAA
AAAGAGTTGGTAGCTCTTGATCCGGCAAACAAACCACCGCTGGTAGCGGTGGTTTTTTTGTTTGCAAGCA
GCAGATTACGCGCAGAAAAAAAGGATCTCAAGAAGATCCTTTGATCTTTTCTACGGGGTCTGACGCTCAG
TGGAACGAAAACTCACGTTAAGGGATTTTGGTCATGAGATTATCAAAAAGGATCTTCACCTAGATCCTTT
TAAATTAAAAATGAAGTTTTAAATCAATCTAAAGTATATATGAGTAAACTTGGTCTGACAGTTACCAATG
CTTAATCAGTGAGGCACCTATCTCAGCGATCTGTCTATTTCGTTCATCCATAGTTGCCTGACTCCCCGTC
GTGTAGATAACTACGATACGGGAGGGCTTACCATCTGGCCCCAGTGCTGCAATGATACCGCGAGACCCAC
GCTCACCGGCTCCAGATTTATCAGCAATAAACCAGCCAGCCGGAAGGGCCGAGCGCAGAAGTGGTCCTGC
AACTTTATCCGCCTCCATCCAGTCTATTAATTGTTGCCGGGAAGCTAGAGTAAGTAGTTCGCCAGTTAAT
AGTTTGCGCAACGTTGTTGCCATTGCTACAGGCATCGTGGTGTCACGCTCGTCGTTTGGTATGGCTTCAT
TCAGCTCCGGTTCCCAACGATCAAGGCGAGTTACATGATCCCCCATGTTGTGCAAAAAAGCGGTTAGCTC
CTTCGGTCCTCCGATCGTTGTCAGAAGTAAGTTGGCCGCAGTGTTATCACTCATGGTTATGGCAGCACTG
CATAATTCTCTTACTGTCATGCCATCCGTAAGATGCTTTTCTGTGACTGGTGAGTACTCAACCAAGTCAT
TCTGAGAATAGTGTATGCGGCGACCGAGTTGCTCTTGCCCGGCGTCAATACGGGATAATACCGCGCCACA
TAGCAGAACTTTAAAAGTGCTCATCATTGGAAAACGTTCTTCGGGGCGAAAACTCTCAAGGATCTTACCG
CTGTTGAGATCCAGTTCGATGTAACCCACTCGTGCACCCAACTGATCTTCAGCATCTTTTACTTTCACCA
GCGTTTCTGGGTGAGCAAAAACAGGAAGGCAAAATGCCGCAAAAAAGGGAATAAGGGCGACACGGAAATG
TTGAATACTCATACTCTTCCTTTTTCAATATTATTGAAGCATTTATCAGGGTTATTGTCTCATGAGCGGA
TACATATTTGAATGTATTTAGAAAAATAAACAAATAGGGGTTCCGCGCACATTTCCCCGAAAAGTGCCAC
CTGACGTCTAAGAAACCATTATTATCATGACATTAACCTATAAAAATAGGCGTATCACGAGGCCCTTTCG
TCTCGCGCGTTTCGGTGATGACGGTGAAAACCTCTGACACATGCAGCTCCCGGAGACGGTCACAGCTTGT
CTGTAAGCGGATGCCGGGAGCAGACAAGCCCGTCAGGGCGCGTCAGCGGGTGTTGGCGGGTGTCGGGGCT
GGCTTAACTATGCGGCATCAGAGCAGATTGTACTGAGAGTGCACCATATGCGGTGTGAAATACCGCACAG
ATGCGTAAGGAGAAAATACCGCATCAGGCGCCATTCGCCATTCAGGCTGCGCAACTGTTGGGAAGGGCGA
TCGGTGCGGGCCTCTTCGCTATTACGCCAGCTGGCGAAAGGGGGATGTGCTGCAAGGCGATTAAGTTGGG
TAACGCCAGGGTTTTCCCAGTCACGACGTTGTAAAACGACGGCCAGTGAATTCGAGCTCGGTACCCGGGG
ATCCGTTAATTAA
Features (pLannotate 1.2.2; 13 found; start..end, strand, type, name):
      1..241     +  promoter       U6 promoter: RNA polymerase III promoter for human U6 snRNA
    271..346     +  misc_RNA       gRNA scaffold: guide RNA scaffold for the Streptococcus pyogenes CRISPR/Cas9 system
    395..411     -  protein_bind   lac operator: The lac repressor binds to the lac operator to inhibit transcription in E. coli. This inhibition can be relieved by adding lactose or isopropyl-β-D-thiogalactopyranoside (IPTG). lac repressor encoded by lacI
    419..449     -  promoter       lac promoter: promoter for the E. coli lac operon
    464..485     -  protein_bind   CAP binding site: CAP binding activates transcription in the presence of cAMP. E. coli catabolite activator protein
    498..590     -  CDS            lacI (fragment): lac repressor; lacI; The lac repressor binds to the lac operator to inhibit transcription in E. coli. This inhibition can be relieved by adding lactose or isopropyl-β-D-thiogalactopyranoside (IPTG).
    773..1361    -  rep_origin     ori: high-copy-number ColE1/pMB1/pBR322/pUC origin of replication
   1532..2392    -  CDS            AmpR: β-lactamase; bla; confers resistance to ampicillin, carbenicillin, and related antibiotics
   2393..2497    -  promoter       AmpR promoter: bla
   2592..2627    +  CDS            rop (fragment): Rop protein, which maintains plasmids at low copy number; rop
   2729..2828    +  misc_feature   bom (fragment): basis of mobility region from pBR322
   2834..2991    -  CDS            lacZα (fragment): LacZα fragment of β-galactosidase; lacZ fragment
   2988..3014    +  misc_feature   MCS (fragment): pUC18/19 multiple cloning site
