[The description below was written by a language model from this plasmid's Addgene catalogue record and pLannotate feature annotations shown in this document.]
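Description:
pPN206 is a small (about 3.0 kb) CRISPR guide RNA expression plasmid built on a pUC19 backbone carrying a U6 promoter cassette. It is propagated in E. coli through the high-copy ColE1/pUC-type origin and selected with ampicillin via the β-lactamase (AmpR) gene and its native promoter. The rest of the backbone consists of pUC19 remnants picked up by annotation: the lac promoter, lac operator and CAP binding site, a disrupted lacZα fragment and partial multiple cloning site, and short fragments matching lacI, rop and bom. None of these plays a role in the plasmid's function in mammalian cells.

The payload is a single-guide RNA directed against the human RERE gene. A roughly 20-nucleotide spacer was inserted between the human U6 promoter, an RNA polymerase III promoter suited to producing short, uncapped transcripts, and the Streptococcus pyogenes Cas9 guide RNA scaffold. Cloning used BbsI sites that were destroyed in the process, as is typical of type IIS oligo-insertion strategies. Transcription yields a complete sgRNA able to direct SpCas9 to the RERE target.

The plasmid encodes no Cas9 and carries no mammalian selection marker or reporter, so the nuclease must be supplied separately, for example from a co-delivered plasmid or a Cas9-expressing cell line. The construct comes from a scaled framework for CRISPR editing of human pluripotent stem cells to study genes implicated in psychiatric disease, where it serves as the RERE-targeting guide.
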