Addgene plasmid #91657: pPN206
Purpose: Express sgRNA targeting human RERE
Depositing lab: Lindy Barrett. Depositing organization: Broad Institute. Publication: A Scaled Framework for CRISPR Editing of Human Pluripotent Stem Cells to Study Psychiatric Disease. Hazelbaker DZ, Beccard A, Bara AM, Dabkowski N, Messana A, Mazzucato P, Lam D, Manning D, Eggan K, Barrett LE. Stem Cell Reports. 2017 Oct 10;9(4):1315-1327. doi: 10.1016/j.stemcr.2017.09.006. PubMed 29020615.
Backbone
  Vector backbone: pUC19-U6 promoter
  Vector type: CRISPR
Growth in bacteria
  Bacterial resistance: Ampicillin, 100 μg/mL
  Growth temperature: 37°C
  Growth strain: DH5alpha
  Copy number: High Copy
Gene/Insert
  Gene/Insert name: RERE (alt name: NM_001042681.1)
  gRNA/shRNA sequence: ATGGGTGAGGTGCGACCATC
  Species: H. sapiens (human)
  Insert size (bp): 21
  Entrez Gene: RERE (a.k.a. ARG, ARP, ATN1L, DNB1, NEDBEH)
  Promoter: U6
  Cloning method: Restriction Enzyme; 5′ cloning site BbsI (destroyed during cloning); 3′ cloning site BbsI (destroyed during cloning)
  Sequencing primers: 5′ M13F (-21)
Terms and licenses: Academic/Nonprofit Terms; Industry Terms: Not Available to Industry
How to cite: pPN206 was a gift from Lindy Barrett (Addgene plasmid # 91657 ; http://n2t.net/addgene:91657 ; RRID:Addgene_91657)
